LOCUS       Exported 7474 bp ds-DNA circular SYN 13-MAY-2021
DEFINITION  synthetic circular DNA
ACCESSION   .
VERSION     .
KEYWORDS    pAG306GAL-ECFP-ccdB
SOURCE      synthetic DNA construct
  ORGANISM  synthetic DNA construct
REFERENCE   1 (bases 1 to 7474)
  TITLE     S cerevisiae Advanced Gateway Destination Vectors
REFERENCE   2 (bases 1 to 7474)
  AUTHORS   .
  TITLE     Direct Submission
  JOURNAL   Exported May 13, 2021 from SnapGene Server 1.1.58
            http://www.snapgene.com
FEATURES             Location/Qualifiers
     source          1..7474
                     /organism="synthetic DNA construct"
                     /mol_type="other DNA"
     primer_bind     complement(29..51)
                     /label=pGEX 3'
                     /note="pGEX vectors, reverse primer"
     primer_bind     151..170
                     /label=pRS-marker
                     /note="pRS vectors, use to sequence yeast selectable
                     marker"
     promoter        195..410
                     /gene="S. cerevisiae URA3"
                     /label=URA3 promoter
     CDS             411..1214
                     /codon_start=1
                     /gene="S. cerevisiae URA3"
                     /product="orotidine-5'-phosphate decarboxylase, required
                     for uracil biosynthesis"
                     /label=URA3
                     /note="yeast auxotrophic marker, counterselectable with
                     5-fluoroorotic acid (5-FOA)"
                     /translation="MSKATYKERAATHPSPVAAKLFNIMHEKQTNLCASLDVRTTKELL
                     ELVEALGPKICLLKTHVDILTDFSMEGTVKPLKALSAKYNFLLFEDRKFADIGNTVKLQ
                     YSAGVYRIAEWADITNAHGVVGPGIVSGLKQAAEEVTKEPRGLLMLAELSCKGSLSTGE
                     YTKGTVDIAKSDKDFVIGFIAQRDMGGRDEGYDWLIMTPGVGLDDKGDALGQQYRTVDD
                     VVSTGSDIIIVGRGLFAKGRDAKVEGERYRKAGWEAYLRRCGQQN"
     rep_origin      complement(1343..1798)
                     /direction=LEFT
                     /label=f1 ori
                     /note="f1 bacteriophage origin of replication; arrow
                     indicates direction of (+) strand synthesis"
     primer_bind     complement(1480..1501)
                     /label=F1ori-F
                     /note="F1 origin, forward primer"
     primer_bind     1692..1711
                     /label=F1ori-R
                     /note="F1 origin, reverse primer"
     primer_bind     1928..1950
                     /label=M13/pUC Forward
                     /note="In lacZ gene"
     primer_bind     1942..1959
                     /label=M13 Forward
                     /note="In lacZ gene. Also called M13-F20 or M13 (-21)
                     Forward"
     primer_bind     1943..1959
                     /label=M13 fwd
                     /note="common sequencing primer, one of multiple similar
                     variants"
     primer_bind     1966..1985
                     /label=T7
                     /note="T7 promoter, forward primer"
     promoter        1966..1984
                     /label=T7 promoter
                     /note="promoter for bacteriophage T7 RNA polymerase"
     promoter        2004..2445
                     /gene="S. cerevisiae GAL1"
                     /label=GAL1 promoter
                     /note="inducible promoter, regulated by Gal4"
     protein_bind    2004..2121
                     /label=UAS
                     /bound_moiety="Gal4"
                     /note="upstream activating sequence mediating
                     Gal4-dependent induction"
     primer_bind     2416..2439
                     /label=GAL1
                     /note="S. cerevisiae GAL1 promoter, forward primer"
     primer_bind     2460..2476
                     /label=SK primer
                     /note="common sequencing primer, one of multiple similar
                     variants"
     primer_bind     2460..2476
                     /label=pBluescriptSK
                     /note="For pBluescript vector"
     CDS             2489..3205
                     /codon_start=1
                     /product="enhanced CFP"
                     /label=ECFP
                     /note="mammalian codon-optimized"
                     /translation="MVSKGEELFTGVVPILVELDGDVNGHKFSVSGEGEGDATYGKLTL
                     KFICTTGKLPVPWPTLVTTLTWGVQCFSRYPDHMKQHDFFKSAMPEGYVQERTIFFKDD
                     GNYKTRAEVKFEGDTLVNRIELKGIDFKEDGNILGHKLEYNYISHNVYITADKQKNGIK
                     ANFKIRHNIEDGSVQLADHYQQNTPIGDGPVLLPDNHYLSTQSALSKDPNEKRDHMVLL
                     EFVTAAGITLGMDELYK"
     primer_bind     complement(2534..2555)
                     /label=EGFP-N
                     /note="EGFP, reverse primer"
     primer_bind     complement(2795..2814)
                     /label=EXFP-R
                     /note="For distinguishing EGFP variants, reverse primer"
     primer_bind     3142..3163
                     /label=EGFP-C
                     /note="EGFP, forward primer"
     protein_bind    3230..3354
                     /gene="mutant version of attR"
                     /label=attR1
                     /bound_moiety="LR Clonase(TM)"
                     /note="recombination site for the Gateway(R) LR reaction"
     promoter        3379..3409
                     /label=lac UV5 promoter
                     /note="E. coli lac promoter with an ""up"" mutation"
     CDS             3463..4122
                     /codon_start=1
                     /gene="cat"
                     /product="chloramphenicol acetyltransferase"
                     /label=CmR
                     /note="confers resistance to chloramphenicol"
                     /translation="MEKKITGYTTVDISQWHRKEHFEAFQSVAQCTYNQTVQLDITAFL
                     KTVKKNKHKFYPAFIHILARLMNAHPEFRMAMKDGELVIWDSVHPCYTVFHEQTETFSS
                     LWSEYHDDFRQFLHIYSQDVACYGENLAYFPKGFIENMFFVSANPWVSFTSFDLNVANM
                     DNFFAPVFTMGKYYTQGDKVLMPLAIQVHHAVCDGFHVGRMLNELQQYCDEWQGGA"
     primer_bind     complement(3529..3548)
                     /label=CAT-R
                     /note="Chloramphenicol resistance gene, reverse primer"
     CDS             4467..4772
                     /codon_start=1
                     /gene="ccdB"
                     /product="CcdB, a bacterial toxin that poisons DNA gyrase"
                     /label=ccdB
                     /note="Plasmids containing the ccdB gene cannot be
                     propagated in standard E. coli strains."
                     /translation="MQFKVYTYKRESRYRLFVDVQSDIIDTPGRRMVIPLASARLLSDK
                     VSRELYPVVHIGDESWRMMTTDMASVPVSVIGEEVADLSHRENDIKNAINLMFWGI"
     primer_bind     4651..4670
                     /label=ccdB-fwd
                     /note="ccdB gene, forward primer"
     protein_bind    complement(4813..4937)
                     /gene="mutant version of attR"
                     /label=attR2
                     /bound_moiety="LR Clonase(TM)"
                     /note="recombination site for the Gateway(R) LR reaction"
     terminator      4944..5191
                     /gene="S. cerevisiae CYC1"
                     /label=CYC1 terminator
                     /note="transcription terminator for CYC1"
     primer_bind     complement(4960..4978)
                     /label=CYC1
                     /note="CYC1 transcription termination signal, reverse
                     primer"
     promoter        complement(5214..5232)
                     /label=T3 promoter
                     /note="promoter for bacteriophage T3 RNA polymerase"
     primer_bind     complement(5253..5269)
                     /label=M13 rev
                     /note="common sequencing primer, one of multiple similar
                     variants"
     primer_bind     complement(5253..5269)
                     /label=M13 Reverse
                     /note="In lacZ gene. Also called M13-rev"
     primer_bind     complement(5266..5288)
                     /label=M13/pUC Reverse
                     /note="In lacZ gene"
     protein_bind    5277..5293
                     /label=lac operator
                     /bound_moiety="lac repressor encoded by lacI"
                     /note="The lac repressor binds to the lac operator to
                     inhibit transcription in E. coli. This inhibition can be
                     relieved by adding lactose or
                     isopropyl-beta-D-thiogalactopyranoside (IPTG)."
     promoter        complement(5301..5331)
                     /label=lac promoter
                     /note="promoter for the E. coli lac operon"
     primer_bind     complement(5484..5501)
                     /label=L4440
                     /note="L4440 vector, forward primer"
     rep_origin      complement(5655..6243)
                     /direction=LEFT
                     /label=ori
                     /note="high-copy-number ColE1/pMB1/pBR322/pUC origin of
                     replication"
     CDS             complement(6414..7274)
                     /codon_start=1
                     /gene="bla"
                     /product="beta-lactamase"
                     /label=AmpR
                     /note="confers resistance to ampicillin, carbenicillin, and
                     related antibiotics"
                     /translation="MSIQHFRVALIPFFAAFCLPVFAHPETLVKVKDAEDQLGARVGYI
                     ELDLNSGKILESFRPEERFPMMSTFKVLLCGAVLSRIDAGQEQLGRRIHYSQNDLVEYS
                     PVTEKHLTDGMTVRELCSAAITMSDNTAANLLLTTIGGPKELTAFFHNMGDHVTRLDRW
                     EPELNEAIPNDERDTTMPVAMATTLRKLLTGELLTLASRQQLIDWMEADKVAGPLLRSA
                     LPAGWFIADKSGAGERGSRGIIAALGPDGKPSRIVVIYTTGSQATMDERNRQIAEIGAS
                     LIKHW"
     primer_bind     7037..7056
                     /label=Amp-R
                     /note="Ampicillin resistance gene, reverse primer"
     promoter        complement(7275..7379)
                     /gene="bla"
                     /label=AmpR promoter
     primer_bind     7447..7465
                     /label=pBRforEco
                     /note="pBR322 vectors, upsteam of EcoRI site, forward
                     primer"
ORIGIN
        1 tcgcgcgttt cggtgatgac ggtgaaaacc tctgacacat gcagctcccg gagacggtca
       61 cagcttgtct gtaagcggat gccgggagca gacaagcccg tcagggcgcg tcagcgggtg
      121 ttggcgggtg tcggggctgg cttaactatg cggcatcaga gcagattgta ctgagagtgc
      181 accacgcttt tcaattcaat tcatcatttt ttttttattc ttttttttga tttcggtttc
      241 tttgaaattt ttttgattcg gtaatctccg aacagaagga agaacgaagg aaggagcaca
      301 gacttagatt ggtatatata cgcatatgta gtgttgaaga aacatgaaat tgcccagtat
      361 tcttaaccca actgcacaga acaaaaacct gcaggaaacg aagataaatc atgtcgaaag
      421 ctacatataa ggaacgtgct gctactcatc ctagtcctgt tgctgccaag ctatttaata
      481 tcatgcacga aaagcaaaca aacttgtgtg cttcattgga tgttcgtacc accaaggaat
      541 tactggagtt agttgaagca ttaggtccca aaatttgttt actaaaaaca catgtggata
      601 tcttgactga tttttccatg gagggcacag ttaagccgct aaaggcatta tccgccaagt
      661 acaatttttt actcttcgaa gacagaaaat ttgctgacat tggtaataca gtcaaattgc
      721 agtactctgc gggtgtatac agaatagcag aatgggcaga cattacgaat gcacacggtg
      781 tggtgggccc aggtattgtt agcggtttga agcaggcggc agaagaagta acaaaggaac
      841 ctagaggcct tttgatgtta gcagaattgt catgcaaggg ctccctatct actggagaat
      901 atactaaggg tactgttgac attgcgaaga gcgacaaaga ttttgttatc ggctttattg
      961 ctcaaagaga catgggtgga agagatgaag gttacgattg gttgattatg acacccggtg
     1021 tgggtttaga tgacaaggga gacgcattgg gtcaacagta tagaaccgtg gatgatgtgg
     1081 tctctacagg atctgacatt attattgttg gaagaggact atttgcaaag ggaagggatg
     1141 ctaaggtaga gggtgaacgt tacagaaaag caggctggga agcatatttg agaagatgcg
     1201 gccagcaaaa ctaaaaaact gtattataag taaatgcatg tatactaaac tcacaaatta
     1261 gagcttcaat ttaattatat cagttattac cctgcggtgt gaaataccgc acagatgcgt
     1321 aaggagaaaa taccgcatca ggaaattgta aacgttaata ttttgttaaa attcgcgtta
     1381 aatttttgtt aaatcagctc attttttaac caataggccg aaatcggcaa aatcccttat
     1441 aaatcaaaag aatagaccga gatagggttg agtgttgttc cagtttggaa caagagtcca
     1501 ctattaaaga acgtggactc caacgtcaaa ggnnnnnnnn nnnnnnnnnn nnnnnnnnnn
     1561 nnnnnnnnnn nnnnnnnnnn ntnnnnnnnn nnnnnnnnnn nnnnnnnnnn nnnnnnnnnn
     1621 nnnnnnnnnn nnnnnnnnnn nnnnnnnnnn nnnnnnnnnn nnnnnnnnnn nnngnnnnnn
     1681 nnnnnnnnnn nnnnnnnnnn nnnnnnnnnn nnnnnnnnnn nnnnnnnnnn nnnnnnnnnn
     1741 nnnnnnnnnn nnnnnnnnnn nnnnnnnnnn nnnnnnnnnn nnnnnnnnnn nnnnnnnncg
     1801 cgccattcgc cattcaggct gcgcaactgt tgggaagggc gatcggtgcg ggcctcttcg
     1861 ctattacgcc agctggcgaa ggggggatgt gctgcaaggc gattaagttg ggtaacgcca
     1921 gggttttccc agtcacgacg ttgtaaaacg acggccagtg aattgtaata cgactcacta
     1981 tagggcgaat tggagctcta gtacggatta gaagccgccg agcgggcgac agccctccga
     2041 cggaagactc tcctccgtgc gtcctcgtct tcaccggtcg cgttcctgaa acgcagatgt
     2101 gcctcgcgcc gcactgctcc gaacaataaa gattctacaa tactagcttt tatggttatg
     2161 aagaggaaaa attggcagta acctggcccc acaaaccttc aaattaacga atcaaattaa
     2221 caaccatagg atgataatgc gattagtttt ttagccttat ttctggggta attaatcagc
     2281 gaagcgatga tttttgatct attaacagat atataaatgg aaaagctgca taaccacttt
     2341 aactaatact ttcaacattt tcagtttgta ttacttctta ttcaaatgtc ataaaagtat
     2401 caacaaaaaa ttgttaatat acctctatac tttaacgtca aggagaaaaa accccggatt
     2461 ctagaactag tggatccccc gggacaaaat ggtgagcaag ggcgaggagc tgttcaccgg
     2521 ggtggtgccc atcctggtcg agctggacgg cgacgtaaac ggccacaagt tcagcgtgtc
     2581 cggcgagggc gagggcgatg ccacctacgg caagctgacc ctgaagttca tctgcaccac
     2641 cggcaagctg cccgtgccct ggcccaccct cgtgaccacc ctgacctggg gcgtgcagtg
     2701 cttcagccgc taccccgacc acatgaagca gcacgacttc ttcaagtccg ccatgcccga
     2761 aggctacgtc caggagcgca ccatcttctt caaggacgac ggcaactaca agacccgcgc
     2821 cgaggtgaag ttcgagggcg acaccctggt gaaccgcatc gagctgaagg gcatcgactt
     2881 caaggaggac ggcaacatcc tggggcacaa gctggagtac aactacatca gccacaacgt
     2941 ctatatcacc gccgacaagc agaagaacgg catcaaggcc aacttcaaga tccgccacaa
     3001 catcgaggac ggcagcgtgc agctcgccga ccactaccag cagaacaccc ccatcggcga
     3061 cggccccgtg ctgctgcccg acaaccacta cctgagcacc cagtccgccc tgagcaaaga
     3121 ccccaacgag aagcgcgatc acatggtcct gctggagttc gtgaccgccg ccgggatcac
     3181 tctcggcatg gacgagctgt acaagggtgg accaggtggt ggacatcaaa caagtttgta
     3241 caaaaaagct gaacgagaaa cgtaaaatga tataaatatc aatatattaa attagatttt
     3301 gcataaaaaa cagactacat aatactgtaa aacacaacat atccagtcac tatggcggcc
     3361 gcattaggca ccccaggctt tacactttat gcttccggct cgtataatgt gtggattttg
     3421 agttaggatc cgtcgagatt ttcaggagct aaggaagcta aaatggagaa aaaaatcact
     3481 ggatatacca ccgttgatat atcccaatgg catcgtaaag aacattttga ggcatttcag
     3541 tcagttgctc aatgtaccta taaccagacc gttcagctgg atattacggc ctttttaaag
     3601 accgtaaaga aaaataagca caagttttat ccggccttta ttcacattct tgcccgcctg
     3661 atgaatgctc atccggaatt ccgtatggca atgaaagacg gtgagctggt gatatgggat
     3721 agtgttcacc cttgttacac cgttttccat gagcaaactg aaacgttttc atcgctctgg
     3781 agtgaatacc acgacgattt ccggcagttt ctacacatat attcgcaaga tgtggcgtgt
     3841 tacggtgaaa acctggccta tttccctaaa gggtttattg agaatatgtt tttcgtctca
     3901 gccaatccct gggtgagttt caccagtttt gatttaaacg tggccaatat ggacaacttc
     3961 ttcgcccccg ttttcaccat gggcaaatat tatacgcaag gcgacaaggt gctgatgccg
     4021 ctggcgattc aggttcatca tgccgtctgt gatggcttcc atgtcggcag aatgcttaat
     4081 gaattacaac agtactgcga tgagtggcag ggcggggcgt aaacgccgcg tggatccggc
     4141 ttactaaaag ccagataaca gtatgcgtat ttgcgcgctg atttttgcgg tataagaata
     4201 tatactgata tgtatacccg aagtatgtca aaaagaggta tgctatgaag cagcgtatta
     4261 cagtgacagt tgacagcgac agctatcagt tgctcaaggc atatatgatg tcaatatctc
     4321 cggtctggta agcacaacca tgcagaatga agcccgtcgt ctgcgtgccg aacgctggaa
     4381 agcggaaaat caggaaggga tggctgaggt cgcccggttt attgaaatga acggctcttt
     4441 tgctgacgag aacaggggct ggtgaaatgc agtttaaggt ttacacctat aaaagagaga
     4501 gccgttatcg tctgtttgtg gatgtacaga gtgatattat tgacacgccc gggcgacgga
     4561 tggtgatccc cctggccagt gcacgtctgc tgtcagataa agtctcccgt gaactttacc
     4621 cggtggtgca tatcggggat gaaagctggc gcatgatgac caccgatatg gccagtgtgc
     4681 cggtctccgt tatcggggaa gaagtggctg atctcagcca ccgcgaaaat gacatcaaaa
     4741 acgccattaa cctgatgttc tggggaatat aaatgtcagg ctcccttata cacagccagt
     4801 ctgcaggtcg accatagtga ctggatatgt tgtgttttac agtattatgt agtctgtttt
     4861 ttatgcaaaa tctaatttaa tatattgata tttatatcat tttacgtttc tcgttcagct
     4921 ttcttgtaca aagtggttcg atgtcatgta attagttatg tcacgcttac attcacgccc
     4981 tccccccaca tccgctctaa ccgaaaagga aggagttaga caacctgaag tctaggtccc
     5041 tatttatttt tttatagtta tgttagtatt aagaacgtta tttatatttc aaatttttct
     5101 tttttttctg tacagacgcg tgtacgcatg taacattata ctgaaaacct tgcttgagaa
     5161 ggttttggga cgctcgaagg ctttaatttg cggccggtac ccagcttttg ttccctttag
     5221 tgagggttaa ttccgagctt ggcgtaatca tggtcatagc tgtttcctgt gtgaaattgt
     5281 tatccgctca caattccaca caacatagga gccggaagca taaagtgtaa agcctggggt
     5341 gcctaatgag tgaggtaact cacattaatt gcgttgcgct cactgcccgc tttccagtcg
     5401 ggaaacctgt cgtgccagct gcattaatga atcggccaac gcgcggggag aggcggtttg
     5461 cgtattgggc gctcttccgc ttcctcgctc actgactcgc tgcgctcggt cgttcggctg
     5521 cggcgagcgg tatcagctca ctcaaaggcg gtaatacggt tatccacaga atcaggggat
     5581 aacgcaggaa agaacatgtg agcaaaaggc cagcaaaagg ccaggaaccg taaaaaggcc
     5641 gcgttgctgg cgtttttcca taggctcggc ccccctgacg agcatcacaa aaatcgacgc
     5701 tcaagtcaga ggtggcgaaa cccgacagga ctataaagat accaggcgtt cccccctgga
     5761 agctccctcg tgcgctctcc tgttccgacc ctgccgctta ccggatacct gtccgccttt
     5821 ctcccttcgg gaagcgtggc gctttctcaa tgctcacgct gtaggtatct cagttcggtg
     5881 taggtcgttc gctccaagct gggctgtgtg cacgaacccc ccgttcagcc cgaccgctgc
     5941 gccttatccg gtaactatcg tcttgagtcc aacccggtaa gacacgactt atcgccactg
     6001 gcagcagcca ctggtaacag gattagcaga gcgaggtatg taggcggtgc tacagagttc
     6061 ttgaagtggt ggcctaacta cggctacact agaaggacag tatttggtat ctgcgctctg
     6121 ctgaagccag ttaccttcgg aaaaagagtt ggtagctctt gatccggcaa acaaaccacc
     6181 gctggtagcg gtggtttttt tgtttgcaag cagcagatta cgcgcagaaa aaaaggatct
     6241 caagaagatc ctttgatctt ttctacgggg tctgacgctc agtggaacga aaactcacgt
     6301 taagggattt tggtcatgag attatcaaaa aggatcttca cctagatcct tttaaattaa
     6361 aaatgaagtt ttaaatcaat ctaaagtata tatgagtaaa cttggtctga cagttaccaa
     6421 tgcttaatca gtgaggcacc tatctcagcg atctgtctat ttcgttcatc catagttgcc
     6481 tgactgcccg tcgtgtagat aactacgata cgggagggct taccatctgg ccccagtgct
     6541 gcaatgatac cgcgagaccc acgctcaccg gctccagatt tatcagcaat aaaccagcca
     6601 gccggaaggg ccgagcgcag aagtggtcct gcaactttat ccgcctccat ccagtctatt
     6661 aattgttgcc gggaagctag agtaagtagt tcgccagtta atagtttgcg caacgttgtt
     6721 gccattgcta caggcatcgt ggtgtcacgc tcgtcgtttg gtatggcttc attcagctcc
     6781 ggttcccaac gatcaaggcg agttacatga tcccccatgt tgtgaaaaaa agcggttagc
     6841 tccttcggtc ctccgatcgt tgtcagaagt aagttggccg cagtgttatc actcatggtt
     6901 atggcagcac tgcataattc tcttactgtc atgccatccg taagatgctt ttctgtgact
     6961 ggtgagtact caaccaagtc attctgagaa tagtgtatgc ggcgaccgag ttgctcttgc
     7021 ccggcgtcaa tacgggataa taccgcgcca catagcagaa ctttaaaagt gctcatcatt
     7081 ggaaaacgtt cttcggggcg aaaactctca aggatcttac cgctgttgag atccagttcg
     7141 atgtaaccca ctcgtgcacc caactgatct tcagcatctt ttactttcac cagcgtttct
     7201 gggtgagcaa aaacaggaag gcaaaatgcc gcaaaaaagg gaataagggc gacacggaaa
     7261 tgttgaatac tcatactctt cctttttcaa tattattgaa gcatttatca gggttattgt
     7321 ctcatgagcg gatacatatt tgaatgtatt tagaaaaata aacaaatagg ggttccgcgc
     7381 acatttcccc gaaaagtgcc acctgacgtc taagaaacca ttattatcat gacattaacc
     7441 tataaaaata ggcgtatcac gaggcccttt cgtc
//
