[The description below was written by a language model from this plasmid's Addgene catalogue record and the feature table of its GenBank file.]
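Description:
pAG306GAL-ECFP-ccdB is an empty Gateway destination vector for galactose-inducible expression of N-terminally ECFP-tagged proteins in Saccharomyces cerevisiae. It is built on the pRS306 backbone and is an integrating plasmid: the feature table shows no yeast replication origin or centromere, so stable maintenance in yeast depends on recombination into the genome. Transformants are selected through the URA3 auxotrophic marker, which can also be counterselected with 5-fluoroorotic acid. In E. coli the 7.5 kb plasmid replicates from a high-copy ColE1/pUC-type origin and carries ampicillin resistance on the backbone. An f1 origin and flanking T7 and T3 promoters, along with lac promoter/operator remnants, are carried over from the parental cloning vector.

The expression unit consists of the GAL1 promoter with its Gal4-binding upstream activating sequence, followed by a mammalian codon-optimized ECFP coding sequence, the Gateway cassette, and the CYC1 terminator. The cassette is bounded by attR1 and attR2 and contains a chloramphenicol acetyltransferase gene driven by a lac UV5 promoter together with ccdB, whose gyrase-poisoning product kills ordinary E. coli. For that reason the unrecombined vector must be kept in ccdB-tolerant strains under combined chloramphenicol and ampicillin selection. An LR Clonase reaction with an attL-flanked entry clone swaps the cassette for the gene of interest, and loss of ccdB provides negative selection against unreacted vector. The result is an ECFP–protein fusion whose transcription is induced by galactose. The vector belongs to a suite of yeast Gateway vectors designed for high-throughput genetic analysis, and this member suits fluorescence localization or controlled expression studies from a chromosomally integrated construct.
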