Addgene plasmid #14283: pAG306GAL-ECFP-ccdB
Purpose: (Empty Backbone)
Depositing lab: Susan Lindquist. Depositing organization: Whitehead Institute for Biomedical Research. Publication: A suite of Gateway cloning vectors for high-throughput genetic analysis in Saccharomyces cerevisiae. Alberti S, Gitler AD, Lindquist S. Yeast. 2007 Oct . 24(10):913-9. 10.1002/yea.1502 PubMed 17583893.
Backbone
  Vector backbone: pRS306
  Vector type: Yeast Expression ; Gateway Destination
  Selectable markers: URA3
Growth in bacteria
  Bacterial resistance: Chloramphenicol and Ampicillin, 25 & 100 μg/mL
  Growth temperature: 37°C
  Growth strain: ccdB Survival
  Growth instructions: DB3.1, ccdB Survival
  Copy number: Unknown
Gene/Insert
  Gene/Insert name: None
  Tag / fusion protein: ECFP (N terminal on backbone)
  Cloning method: Gateway Cloning
  Sequencing primers: 5′ EGFP-C
Terms and licenses: Academic/Nonprofit Terms; Industry Terms: Not Available to Industry
Depositor comments: Type of plasmid: integrating. This plasmid contains the Gateway technology from Invitrogen; Invitrogen requires purchasing of Gateway Clonase for carrying out the Gateway recombinational cloning reaction http://www.invitrogen.com Please note that the full plasmid sequence is provided as a reference only, and may not match the exact sequence of the plasmid.
How to cite: pAG306GAL-ECFP-ccdB was a gift from Susan Lindquist (Addgene plasmid # 14283 ; http://n2t.net/addgene:14283 ; RRID:Addgene_14283)
