>Addgene plasmid #14283 | pAG306GAL-ECFP-ccdB | addgene partial sequence | sequence record 20798 | 14283 with pRS_marker
TTTTTTTTGATTTCGGTTTCCTTGAAATTTTTTTGATTCGGTAATCTCCGAACAGAAGGAAGAACGAAGG
AAGGAGCACAGACTTAGATTGGTATATATACGCATATGTAGTGTTGAAGAAACATGAAATTGCCCAGTAT
TCTTAACCCAACTGCACAGAACAAAAACCTGCAGGAAACGAAGATAAATCATGTCGAAAGCTACATATAA
GGAACGTGCTGCTACTCATCCTAGTCCTGTTGCTGCCAAGCTATTTAATATCATGCACGAAAAGCAAACA
AACTTGTGTGCTTCATTGGATGTTCGTACCACCAAGGAATTACTGGAGTTAGTTGAAGCATTAGGTCCCA
AAATTTGTTTACTAAAAACACATGTGGATATCTTGACTGATTTTTCCATGGAGGGCACAGTTAAGCCGCT
AAAGGCATTATCCGCCAAGTACAATTTTTTACTCTTCGAAGACAGAAAATTTGCTGACATTGGTAATACA
GTCAAATTGCAGTACTCTGCGGGTGTATACAGAATAGCAGAATGGGCAGACATTACGAATGCACACGGTG
TGGTGGGCCCAGGTATTGTTAGCGGTTTGAAGCAGGCGGCAGAAGAAGTAACAAAGGAACCTAGAGGCCT
TTTGATGTTAGCAGAATTGTCATGCAAGGGCTCCCTATC
