>Addgene plasmid #14283 | pAG306GAL-ECFP-ccdB | addgene partial sequence | sequence record 20799 | 14283 with EXFP-R
TAGCCTTCGGGCATGGCGGACTTGAAGAAGTCGTGCTGCTTCATGTGGTCGGGGTAGCGGCTGAAGCACT
GCACGCCCCAGGTCAGGGTGGTCACGAGGGTGGGCCAGGGCACGGGCAGCTTGCCGGTGGTGCAGATGAA
CTTCAGGGTCAGCTTGCCGTAGGTGGCATCGCCCTCGCCCTCGCCGGACACGCTGAACTTGTGGCCGTTT
ACGTCGCCGTCCAGCTCGACCAGGATGGGCACCACCCCGGTGAACAGCTCCTCGCCCTTGCTCACCATTT
TGTCCCGGGGGATCCACTAGTTCTAGAATCCGGGGTTTTTTCTCCTTGACGTTAAAGTATAGAGGTATAT
TAACAATTTTTTGTTGATACTTTTATTACATTTGAATAAGAAGTAATACAAACCGAAAATGTTGAAAGTA
TTAGTTAAAGTGGTTATGCAGTTTTTGCATTTATATATCTGTTAATAGATCAAAAATCATCGCTTCGCTG
ATTAATTACCCCAGAAATAAGGCTAAAAAACTAATCGCATTATCATCCTATGGTTGTTAATTTGATTCGT
TCATTTGAAGGTTTGTGGGGCCAGGTTACTGCCAATTTTTCCTCTTCATAACCATAAAAGCTAGTATTGT
AGAATCTTTATTG
