>Addgene plasmid #14283 | pAG306GAL-ECFP-ccdB | addgene partial sequence | sequence record 127588 | pGEX3 5'-CCGGGAGCTGCATGTGTCAGAGG-3'
ATCCTTGAGAGTTTTCGCCCCGAAGAACGTTTTCCAATGATGAGCACTTTTAAAGTTCTGCTATGTGGCG
CGGTATTATCCCGTATTGACGCCGGGCAAGAGCAACTCGGTCGCCGCATACACTATTCTCAGAATGACTT
GGTTGAGTACTCACCAGTCACAGAAAAGCATCTTACGGATGGCATGACAGTAAGAGAATTATGCAGTGCT
GCCATAACCATGAGTGATAACACTGCGGCCAACTTACTTCTGACAACGATCGGAGGACCGAAGGAGCTAA
CCGCTTTTTTGCACAACATGGGGGATCATGTAACTCGCCTTGATCGTTGGGAACCGGAGCTGAATGAAGC
CATACCAAACGACGAGCGTGACACCACGATGCCTGTAGCAATGGCAACAACGTTGCGCAAACTATTAACT
GGCGAACTACTTACTCTAGCTTCCCGGCAACAATTAATAGACTGGATGGAGGCGGATAAAGTTGCAGGAC
CACTTCTGCGCTCGGCCCTTCCGGCTGGCTGGTTTATTGCTGATAAATCTGGAGCCGGTGAGCGTGGGTC
TCGCGGTATCATTGCAGCACTGGGGCCAGATGGTAAGCCCTCCCGTATCGTAGTTATCTACACGACGGGG
AGTCAGGCAACTATGGATGAACGAAATAGACAGATCGCTGAGATAGGTGCCTCACTGATTA
